Addgene plasmid #118181: Lenti-(BB)-hPGK-KRAB-dCas9-P2A-BlastR OPTN TSS-guide1
Purpose: CRISPR-mediated repression of OPTN. KRAB domain and catalytically inactive Cas9 from S. pyogenes with 2A-BlastR under the hPGK promoter.
Depositing lab: Jorge Ferrer. Depositing organization: Imperial College London. Publication: Human pancreatic islet three-dimensional chromatin architecture provides insights into the genetics of type 2 diabetes. Miguel-Escalada I, Bonas-Guarch S, Cebola I, Ponsa-Cobas J, Mendieta-Esteban J, Atla G, Javierre BM, Rolando DMY, Farabella I, Morgan CC, Garcia-Hurtado J, Beucher A, Moran I, Pasquali L, Ramos-Rodriguez M, Appel EVR, Linneberg A, Gjesing AP, Witte DR, Pedersen O, Grarup N, Ravassard P, Torrents D, Mercader JM, Piemonti L, Berney T, de Koning EJP, Kerr-Conte J, Pattou F, Fedko IO, Groop L, Prokopenko I, Hansen T, Marti-Renom MA, Fraser P, Ferrer J. Nat Genet. 2019 Jun 28. pii: 10.1038/s41588-019-0457-0. doi: 10.1038/s41588-019-0457-0. PubMed 31253982.
Backbone
  Vector backbone: Lenti-(BB)-hPGK-KRAB-dCas9-P2A-BlastR
  Backbone manufacturer: Jorge Ferrer
  Vector type: Mammalian Expression, Lentiviral, CRISPR
  Selectable markers: Blasticidin
Growth in bacteria
  Bacterial resistance: Ampicillin, 100 μg/mL
  Growth temperature: 37°C
  Growth strain: Stbl3
  Copy number: High Copy
Gene/Insert
  Gene/Insert name: KRAB-dCas9-2A-BlastR
  gRNA/shRNA sequence: GCGGAGGGGGCAGCCGGGAC
  Species: H. sapiens (human)
  Promoter: hPGK and U6
  Tag / fusion protein: HA (C terminal on insert)
  Cloning method: Restriction Enzyme; 5′ cloning site Unknown (destroyed during cloning); 3′ cloning site Unknown (destroyed during cloning)
  Sequencing primers: 5′ GATCCGCCACCATGGATGC
Terms and licenses: Academic/Nonprofit Terms; Industry Terms: Not Available to Industry
Depositor comments: Please visit https://www.biorxiv.org/content/early/2018/08/27/400291 for bioRxiv preprint. Note: Plasmid contains a N1396S mutation in dCas9. This mutation is not known to affect plasmid function.
How to cite: Lenti-(BB)-hPGK-KRAB-dCas9-P2A-BlastR OPTN TSS-guide1 was a gift from Jorge Ferrer (Addgene plasmid # 118181 ; http://n2t.net/addgene:118181 ; RRID:Addgene_118181)
