[The description below was written by a language model from this plasmid's Addgene catalogue record and pLannotate feature annotations shown in this document.]
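Description:
Lenti-(BB)-hPGK-KRAB-dCas9-P2A-BlastR OPTN TSS-guide1 is an all-in-one, third-generation-style lentiviral CRISPR interference vector of about 13.4 kb, designed to repress transcription of the human OPTN gene. It is propagated in E. coli through a high-copy ColE1/pUC-type origin with ampicillin resistance, and an f1 origin is also present. The viral genome is transcribed from a CMV enhancer/promoter fused to a truncated HIV-1 5' LTR. It carries the Ψ packaging signal with a gag fragment, the RRE for Rev-dependent nuclear export, a cPPT/CTS, a WPRE to boost transcript expression, and a self-inactivating ΔU3 3' LTR followed by a bGH polyadenylation signal. Outside the LTRs, the backbone retains an SV40/EM7-driven bleomycin/Zeocin resistance cassette, which is not listed as an intended marker.

Two expression units sit between the LTRs. A human U6 Pol III promoter drives a single guide RNA made up of a 20-nt spacer, directed (per the construct name) at the OPTN transcription start site, joined to the S. pyogenes gRNA scaffold; the annotated map is circular, so the scaffold at the start of the record follows directly from the U6 promoter and spacer at its end. Downstream, the human PGK promoter drives the ZNF10 KRAB repression domain fused to catalytically inactive Cas9, linked by a P2A peptide to blasticidin S deaminase, so that repressor and selection marker come from one transcript. The record lists a C-terminal HA tag, although the feature table does not annotate it or the P2A, and the automated annotation labels the dCas9 simply as Cas9. The depositor notes an N1396S substitution in dCas9 that is not known to affect function. Transduced mammalian cells are selected with blasticidin, and the guide-directed KRAB-dCas9 silences the target promoter.
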