Features (pLannotate 1.2.2; 34 found; start..end, strand, type, name):
      1..76      +  misc_RNA       gRNA scaffold: guide RNA scaffold for the Streptococcus pyogenes CRISPR/Cas9 system
    107..617     +  promoter       hPGK promoter: human phosphoglycerate kinase 1 promoter
    666..851     +  CDS            KRAB: Krüppel-associated box (KRAB) transcriptional repression domain from the human zinc finger protein ZNF10 (Margolin et al., 1994)
    873..4976    +  CDS            Cas9: Cas9 (Csn1) endonuclease from the Streptococcus pyogenes Type II CRISPR/Cas system generates RNA-guided double strand breaks in DNA
   5175..5573    +  CDS            BSD: blasticidin S deaminase; Aspergillus terreus BSD; confers resistance to blasticidin
   5574..5595    +  misc_feature   MCS (fragment): pBluescript multiple cloning site
   5598..6186    +  misc_feature   WPRE: woodchuck hepatitis virus posttranscriptional regulatory element
   6237..6256    +  misc_feature   cPPT/CTS (fragment): central polypurine tract and central termination sequence of HIV-1
   6258..6491    +  LTR            3' LTR (ΔU3): self-inactivating 3' long terminal repeat (LTR) from HIV-1
   6523..6747    +  polyA_signal   bGH poly(A) signal: bovine growth hormone polyadenylation signal
   6751..6772    +  promoter       SV40 promoter (fragment): SV40 enhancer and early promoter
   6793..7221    +  rep_origin     f1 ori (sequence partly withheld): f1 bacteriophage origin of replication; arrow indicates direction of (+) strand synthesis
   7235..7564    +  promoter       SV40 promoter: SV40 enhancer and early promoter
   7612..7659    +  promoter       EM7 promoter: synthetic bacterial promoter&nbsp
   7678..8052    +  CDS            BleoR: antibiotic-binding protein; Sh ble from Streptoalloteichus hindustanus; confers resistance to bleomycin, phleomycin, and Zeocin™
   8062..8187    +  CDS            ble (fragment): BLE_KLEPN - Experimental evidence at protein level: Swiss-Prot protein existence level 1. Binding protein with a strong affinity to the bleomycin family of antibiotics. Binds to CL990; an antimitotic-antibiotic compound. From Klebsiella pneumoniae.
   8182..8303    +  polyA_signal   SV40 poly(A) signal: SV40 polyadenylation signal
   8374..8396    -  protein_bind   lac operator (fragment): The lac repressor binds to the lac operator to inhibit transcription in E. coli. This inhibition can be relieved by adding lactose or isopropyl-β-D-thiogalactopyranoside (IPTG). lac repressor encoded by lacI
   8400..8430    -  promoter       lac promoter: promoter for the E. coli lac operon
   8445..8466    -  protein_bind   CAP binding site: CAP binding activates transcription in the presence of cAMP. E. coli catabolite activator protein
   8479..8571    -  CDS            lacI (fragment): lac repressor; lacI; The lac repressor binds to the lac operator to inhibit transcription in E. coli. This inhibition can be relieved by adding lactose or isopropyl-β-D-thiogalactopyranoside (IPTG).
   8754..9342    -  rep_origin     ori: high-copy-number ColE1/pMB1/pBR322/pUC origin of replication
   9513..10373   -  CDS            AmpR: β-lactamase; bla; confers resistance to ampicillin, carbenicillin, and related antibiotics
  10374..10478   -  promoter       AmpR promoter: bla
  10537..10589   -  misc_feature   bom (fragment): basis of mobility region from pBR322
  10744..11123   +  enhancer       CMV enhancer: human cytomegalovirus immediate early enhancer
  11124..11323   +  promoter       CMV promoter: human cytomegalovirus (CMV) immediate early promoter
  11341..11521   +  LTR            5' LTR (truncated): truncated 5' long terminal repeat (LTR) from HIV-1
  11568..11693   +  misc_feature   HIV-1 Ψ: packaging signal of human immunodeficiency virus type 1
  11677..12040   +  CDS            HIV-1 gag (fragment): gag protein from human immunodeficiency virus 1; gag
  12186..12419   +  misc_feature   RRE: The Rev response element (RRE) of HIV-1 allows for Rev-dependent mRNA export from the nucleus to the cytoplasm.
  12796..12896   +  CDS            Rev (fragment): human immunodeficiency virus 1 (HIV-1) Rev protein; rev; enhances nuclear export of unspliced and incompletely spliced viral mRNAs
  12946..13063   +  misc_feature   cPPT/CTS: central polypurine tract and central termination sequence of HIV-1
  13114..13354   +  promoter       U6 promoter: RNA polymerase III promoter for human U6 snRNA
>Addgene plasmid #118181 | Lenti-(BB)-hPGK-KRAB-dCas9-P2A-BlastR OPTN TSS-guide1 | addgene full sequence | sequence record 240410 | Addgene NGS Result
GTTTTAGAGCTAGAAATAGCAAGTTAAAATAAGGCTAGTCCGTTATCAACTTGAAAAAGTGGCACCGAGT
CGGTGCTTTTTTGAATTCGCTAGCTAGGTCTTGAAAGGGGTTGGGGTTGCGCCTTTTCCAAGGCAGCCCT
GGGTTTGCGCAGGGACGCGGCTGCTCTGGGCGTGGTTCCGGGAAACGCAGCGGCGCCGACCCTGGGTCTC
GCACATTCTTCACGTCCGTTCGCAGCGTCACCCGGATCTTCGCCGCTACCCTTGTGGGCCCCCCGGCGAC
GCTTCCTGCTCCGCCCCTAAGTCGGGAAGGTTCCTTGCGGTTCGCGGCGTGCCGGACGTGACAAACGGAA
GCCGCACGTCTCACTAGTACCCTCGCAGACGGACAGCGCCAGGGAGCAATGGCAGCGCGCCGACCGCGAT
GGGCTGTGGCCAATAGCGGCTGCTCAGCAGGGCGCGCCGAGAGCAGCGGCCGGGAAGGGGCGGTGCGGGA
GGCGGGGTGTGGGGCGGTAGTGTGGGCCCTGTTCCTGCCCGCGCGGTGTTCCGCATTCTGCAAGCCTCCG
GAGCGCACGTCGGCAGTCGGCTCCCTCGTTGACCGAATCACCGACCTCTCTCCCCAGGACCGGTGATCCG
CCACCATGGATGCTAAGTCACTAACTGCCTGGTCCCGGACACTGGTGACCTTCAAGGATGTATTTGTGGA
CTTCACCAGGGAGGAGTGGAAGCTGCTGGACACTGCTCAGCAGATCGTGTACAGAAATGTGATGCTGGAG
AACTATAAGAACCTGGTTTCCTTGGGTTATCAGCTTACTAAGCCAGATGTGATCCTCCGGTTGGAGAAGG
GAGAAGAGCCCGGCGGTTCCGGCGGAGGGTCGATGGACAAGAAGTACAGCATCGGCCTGGCCATCGGCAC
CAACTCTGTCGGCTGGGCCGTGATCACCGACGAGTACAAGGTGCCCAGCAAGAAATTCAAGGTGCTGGGC
AACACCGACCGGCACAGCATCAAGAAGAACCTGATCGGCGCCCTGCTGTTCGACAGCGGAGAAACAGCCG
AGGCCACCCGGCTGAAGAGAACCGCCAGAAGAAGATACACCAGACGGAAGAACCGGATCTGCTATCTGCA
AGAGATCTTCAGCAACGAGATGGCCAAGGTGGACGACAGCTTCTTCCACAGACTGGAAGAGTCCTTCCTG
GTGGAAGAGGATAAGAAGCACGAGCGGCACCCCATCTTCGGCAACATCGTGGACGAGGTGGCCTACCACG
AGAAGTACCCCACCATCTACCACCTGAGAAAGAAACTGGTGGACAGCACCGACAAGGCCGACCTGCGGCT
GATCTATCTGGCCCTGGCCCACATGATCAAGTTCCGGGGCCACTTCCTGATCGAGGGCGACCTGAACCCC
GACAACAGCGACGTGGACAAGCTGTTCATCCAGCTGGTGCAGACCTACAACCAGCTGTTCGAGGAAAACC
CCATCAACGCCAGCGGCGTGGACGCCAAGGCCATCCTGTCTGCCAGACTGAGCAAGAGCAGACGGCTGGA
AAATCTGATCGCCCAGCTGCCCGGCGAGAAGAAGAATGGCCTGTTCGGCAACCTGATTGCCCTGAGCCTG
GGCCTGACCCCCAACTTCAAGAGCAACTTCGACCTGGCCGAGGATGCCAAACTGCAGCTGAGCAAGGACA
CCTACGACGACGACCTGGACAACCTGCTGGCCCAGATCGGCGACCAGTACGCCGACCTGTTTCTGGCCGC
CAAGAACCTGTCCGACGCCATCCTGCTGAGCGACATCCTGAGAGTGAACACCGAGATCACCAAGGCCCCC
CTGAGCGCCTCTATGATCAAGAGATACGACGAGCACCACCAGGACCTGACCCTGCTGAAAGCTCTCGTGC
GGCAGCAGCTGCCTGAGAAGTACAAAGAGATTTTCTTCGACCAGAGCAAGAACGGCTACGCCGGCTACAT
CGATGGCGGAGCCAGCCAGGAAGAGTTCTACAAGTTCATCAAGCCCATCCTGGAAAAGATGGACGGCACC
GAGGAACTGCTCGTGAAGCTGAACAGAGAGGACCTGCTGCGGAAGCAGCGGACCTTCGACAACGGCAGCA
TCCCCCACCAGATCCACCTGGGAGAGCTGCACGCCATTCTGCGGCGGCAGGAAGATTTTTACCCATTCCT
GAAGGACAACCGGGAAAAGATCGAGAAGATCCTGACCTTCCGCATCCCCTACTACGTGGGCCCTCTGGCC
AGGGGAAACAGCAGATTCGCCTGGATGACCAGAAAGAGCGAGGAAACCATCACCCCCTGGAACTTCGAGG
AAGTGGTGGACAAGGGCGCCAGCGCCCAGAGCTTCATCGAGCGGATGACCAACTTCGATAAGAACCTGCC
CAACGAGAAGGTGCTGCCCAAGCACAGCCTGCTGTACGAGTACTTCACCGTGTACAACGAGCTGACCAAA
GTGAAATACGTGACCGAGGGAATGAGAAAGCCCGCCTTCCTGAGCGGCGAGCAGAAAAAAGCCATCGTGG
ACCTGCTGTTCAAGACCAACCGGAAAGTGACCGTGAAGCAGCTGAAAGAGGACTACTTCAAGAAAATCGA
GTGCTTCGACTCCGTGGAAATCTCCGGCGTGGAAGATCGGTTCAACGCCTCCCTGGGCACATACCACGAT
CTGCTGAAAATTATCAAGGACAAGGACTTCCTGGACAATGAGGAAAACGAGGACATTCTGGAAGATATCG
TGCTGACCCTGACACTGTTTGAGGACAGAGAGATGATCGAGGAACGGCTGAAAACCTATGCCCACCTGTT
CGACGACAAAGTGATGAAGCAGCTGAAGCGGCGGAGATACACCGGCTGGGGCAGGCTGAGCCGGAAGCTG
ATCAACGGCATCCGGGACAAGCAGTCCGGCAAGACAATCCTGGATTTCCTGAAGTCCGACGGCTTCGCCA
ACAGAAACTTCATGCAGCTGATCCACGACGACAGCCTGACCTTTAAAGAGGACATCCAGAAAGCCCAGGT
GTCCGGCCAGGGCGATAGCCTGCACGAGCACATTGCCAATCTGGCCGGCAGCCCCGCCATTAAGAAGGGC
ATCCTGCAGACAGTGAAGGTGGTGGACGAGCTCGTGAAAGTGATGGGCCGGCACAAGCCCGAGAACATCG
TGATCGAAATGGCCAGAGAGAACCAGACCACCCAGAAGGGACAGAAGAACAGCCGCGAGAGAATGAAGCG
GATCGAAGAGGGCATCAAAGAGCTGGGCAGCCAGATCCTGAAAGAACACCCCGTGGAAAACACCCAGCTG
CAGAACGAGAAGCTGTACCTGTACTACCTGCAGAATGGGCGGGATATGTACGTGGACCAGGAACTGGACA
TCAACCGGCTGTCCGACTACGATGTGGACGCTATCGTGCCTCAGAGCTTTCTGAAGGACGACTCCATCGA
TAACAAAGTGCTGACTCGGAGCGACAAGAACCGGGGCAAGAGCGACAACGTGCCCTCCGAAGAGGTCGTG
AAGAAGATGAAGAACTACTGGCGCCAGCTGCTGAATGCCAAGCTGATTACCCAGAGGAAGTTCGACAATC
TGACCAAGGCCGAGAGAGGCGGCCTGAGCGAACTGGATAAGGCCGGCTTCATCAAGAGACAGCTGGTGGA
AACCCGGCAGATCACAAAGCACGTGGCACAGATCCTGGACTCCCGGATGAACACTAAGTACGACGAGAAC
GACAAACTGATCCGGGAAGTGAAAGTGATCACCCTGAAGTCCAAGCTGGTGTCCGATTTCCGGAAGGATT
TCCAGTTTTACAAAGTGCGCGAGATCAACAACTACCACCACGCCCACGACGCCTACCTGAACGCCGTCGT
GGGAACCGCCCTGATCAAAAAGTACCCTAAGCTGGAAAGCGAGTTCGTGTACGGCGACTACAAGGTGTAC
GACGTGCGGAAGATGATCGCCAAGAGCGAGCAGGAAATCGGCAAGGCTACCGCCAAGTACTTCTTCTACA
GCAACATCATGAACTTTTTCAAGACCGAGATTACCCTGGCCAACGGCGAGATCCGGAAGCGGCCTCTGAT
CGAGACAAACGGCGAAACAGGCGAGATCGTGTGGGATAAGGGCCGGGACTTTGCCACCGTGCGGAAAGTG
CTGTCTATGCCCCAAGTGAATATCGTGAAAAAGACCGAGGTGCAGACAGGCGGCTTCAGCAAAGAGTCTA
TCCTGCCCAAGAGGAACAGCGACAAGCTGATCGCCAGAAAGAAGGACTGGGACCCTAAGAAGTACGGCGG
CTTCGACAGCCCCACCGTGGCCTATTCTGTGCTGGTGGTGGCCAAAGTGGAAAAGGGCAAGTCCAAGAAA
CTGAAGAGTGTGAAAGAGCTGCTGGGGATCACCATCATGGAAAGAAGCAGCTTCGAGAAGAATCCCATCG
ACTTTCTGGAAGCCAAGGGCTACAAAGAAGTGAAAAAGGACCTGATCATCAAGCTGCCTAAGTACTCCCT
GTTCGAGCTGGAAAACGGCCGGAAGAGAATGCTGGCCTCTGCCGGCGAACTGCAGAAGGGAAACGAACTG
GCCCTGCCCTCCAAATATGTGAACTTCCTGTACCTGGCCAGCCACTATGAGAAGCTGAAGGGCTCCCCCG
AGGATAATGAGCAGAAACAGCTGTTTGTGGAACAGCACAAACACTACCTGGACGAGATCATCGAGCAGAT
CAGCGAGTTCTCCAAGAGAGTGATCCTGGCCGACGCTAATCTGGACAAGGTGCTGAGCGCCTACAACAAG
CACAGAGACAAGCCTATCAGAGAGCAGGCCGAGAATATCATCCACCTGTTTACCCTGACCAGTCTGGGAG
CCCCTGCCGCCTTCAAGTACTTTGACACCACCATCGACCGGAAGAGGTACACCAGCACCAAAGAGGTGCT
GGACGCCACCCTGATCCACCAGAGCATCACCGGCCTGTACGAGACACGGATCGACCTGTCTCAGCTGGGA
GGCGACGCCTATCCCTATGACGTGCCCGATTATGCCAGCCTGGGCAGCGGCTCCCCCAAGAAAAAACGCA
AGGTGGAAGATCCTAAGAAAAAGCGGAAAGTGGACGGCATTGGTAGTGGGAGCAACGGCAGCAGCGGGGA
TCCGGCCGCAACAAACTTCTCTCTGCTGAAACAAGCCGGAGATGTCGAAGAGAATCCTGGACCGATGGCC
AAGCCTTTGTCTCAAGAAGAATCCACCCTCATTGAAAGAGCAACGGCTACAATCAACAGCATCCCCATCT
CTGAAGACTACAGCGTCGCCAGCGCAGCTCTCTCTAGCGACGGCCGCATCTTCACTGGTGTCAATGTATA
TCATTTTACTGGGGGACCTTGTGCAGAACTCGTGGTGCTGGGCACTGCTGCTGCTGCGGCAGCTGGCAAC
CTGACTTGTATCGTCGCGATCGGAAATGAGAACAGGGGCATCTTGAGCCCCTGCGGACGGTGCCGACAGG
TGCTTCTCGATCTGCATCCTGGGATCAAAGCCATAGTGAAGGACAGTGATGGACAGCCGACGGCAGTTGG
GATTCGTGAATTGCTGCCCTCTGGTTATGTGTGGGAGGGCTAAGAATTCGATATCAAGCTTATCGGTAAT
CAACCTCTGGATTACAAAATTTGTGAAAGATTGACTGGTATTCTTAACTATGTTGCTCCTTTTACGCTAT
GTGGATACGCTGCTTTAATGCCTTTGTATCATGCTATTGCTTCCCGTATGGCTTTCATTTTCTCCTCCTT
GTATAAATCCTGGTTGCTGTCTCTTTATGAGGAGTTGTGGCCCGTTGTCAGGCAACGTGGCGTGGTGTGC
ACTGTGTTTGCTGACGCAACCCCCACTGGTTGGGGCATTGCCACCACCTGTCAGCTCCTTTCCGGGACTT
TCGCTTTCCCCCTCCCTATTGCCACGGCGGAACTCATCGCCGCCTGCCTTGCCCGCTGCTGGACAGGGGC
TCGGCTGTTGGGCACTGACAATTCCGTGGTGTTGTCGGGGAAATCATCGTCCTTTCCTTGGCTGCTCGCC
TGTGTTGCCACCTGGATTCTGCGCGGGACGTCCTTCTGCTACGTCCCTTCGGCCCTCAATCCAGCGGACC
TTCCTTCCCGCGGCCTGCTGCCGGCTCTGCGGCCTCTTCCGCGTCTTCGCCTTCGCCCTCAGACGAGTCG
GATCTCCCTTTGGGCCGCCTCCCCGCGTCGACTTTAAGACCAATGACTTACAAGGCAGCTGTAGATCTTA
GCCACTTTTTAAAAGAAAAGGGGGGACTGGAAGGGCTAATTCACTCCCAACGAAGACAAGATCTGCTTTT
TGCTTGTACTGGGTCTCTCTGGTTAGACCAGATCTGAGCCTGGGAGCTCTCTGGCTAACTAGGGAACCCA
CTGCTTAAGCCTCAATAAAGCTTGCCTTGAGTGCTTCAAGTAGTGTGTGCCCGTCTGTTGTGTGACTCTG
GTAACTAGAGATCCCTCAGACCCTTTTAGTCAGTGTGGAAAATCTCTAGCAGGGCCCGTTTAAACCCGCT
GATCAGCCTCGACTGTGCCTTCTAGTTGCCAGCCATCTGTTGTTTGCCCCTCCCCCGTGCCTTCCTTGAC
CCTGGAAGGTGCCACTCCCACTGTCCTTTCCTAATAAAATGAGGAAATTGCATCGCATTGTCTGAGTAGG
TGTCATTCTATTCTGGGGGGTGGGGTGGGGCAGGACAGCAAGGGGGAGGATTGGGAAGACAATAGCAGGC
ATGCTGGGGATGCGGTGGGCTCTATGGCTTCTGAGGCGGAAAGAACCAGCTGGGGCTCTAGGGGGTATCC
CC
[124 nt withheld, positions 6793-6916]
C
[91 nt withheld, positions 6918-7008]
A
[49 nt withheld, positions 7010-7058]
CCTTTGACGTTGGAGTCCACGTTCTTT
[37 nt withheld, positions 7086-7122]
ACCCTATCTCGGTCTATTCTTTTGATTTATAAGGGATTTTGCCGATTTCGGCCTATTGGTTAAAAAATGA
GCTGATTTAACAAAAATTTAACGCGAATTAATTCTGTGGAATGTGTGTCAGTTAGGGTGTGGAAAGTCCC
CAGGCTCCCCAGCAGGCAGAAGTATGCAAAGCATGCATCTCAATTAGTCAGCAACCAGGTGTGGAAAGTC
CCCAGGCTCCCCAGCAGGCAGAAGTATGCAAAGCATGCATCTCAATTAGTCAGCAACCATAGTCCCGCCC
CTAACTCCGCCCATCCCGCCCCTAACTCCGCCCAGTTCCGCCCATTCTCCGCCCCATGGCTGACTAATTT
TTTTTATTTATGCAGAGGCCGAGGCCGCCTCTGCCTCTGAGCTATTCCAGAAGTAGTGAGGAGGCTTTTT
TGGAGGCCTAGGCTTTTGCAAAAAGCTCCCGGGAGCTTGTATATCCATTTTCGGATCTGATCAGCACGTG
TTGACAATTAATCATCGGCATAGTATATCGGCATAGTATAATACGACAAGGTGAGGAACTAAACCATGGC
CAAGTTGACCAGTGCCGTTCCGGTGCTCACCGCGCGCGACGTCGCCGGAGCGGTCGAGTTCTGGACCGAC
CGGCTCGGGTTCTCCCGGGACTTCGTGGAGGACGACTTCGCCGGTGTGGTCCGGGACGACGTGACCCTGT
TCATCAGCGCGGTCCAGGACCAGGTGGTGCCGGACAACACCCTGGCCTGGGTGTGGGTGCGCGGCCTGGA
CGAGCTGTACGCCGAGTGGTCGGAGGTCGTGTCCACGAACTTCCGGGACGCCTCCGGGCCGGCCATGACC
GAGATCGGCGAGCAGCCGTGGGGGCGGGAGTTCGCCCTGCGCGACCCGGCCGGCAACTGCGTGCACTTCG
TGGCCGAGGAGCAGGACTGACACGTGCTACGAGATTTCGATTCCACCGCCGCCTTCTATGAAAGGTTGGG
CTTCGGAATCGTTTTCCGGGACGCCGGCTGGATGATCCTCCAGCGCGGGGATCTCATGCTGGAGTTCTTC
GCCCACCCCAACTTGTTTATTGCAGCTTATAATGGTTACAAATAAAGCAATAGCATCACAAATTTCACAA
ATAAAGCATTTTTTTCACTGCATTCTAGTTGTGGTTTGTCCAAACTCATCAATGTATCTTATCATGTCTG
TATACCGTCGACCTCTAGCTAGAGCTTGGCGTAATCATGGTCATAGCTGTTTCCTGTGTGAAATTGTTAT
CCGCTCACAATTCCACACAACATACGAGCCGGAAGCATAAAGTGTAAAGCCTGGGGTGCCTAATGAGTGA
GCTAACTCACATTAATTGCGTTGCGCTCACTGCCCGCTTTCCAGTCGGGAAACCTGTCGTGCCAGCTGCA
TTAATGAATCGGCCAACGCGCGGGGAGAGGCGGTTTGCGTATTGGGCGCTCTTCCGCTTCCTCGCTCACT
GACTCGCTGCGCTCGGTCGTTCGGCTGCGGCGAGCGGTATCAGCTCACTCAAAGGCGGTAATACGGTTAT
CCACAGAATCAGGGGATAACGCAGGAAAGAACATGTGAGCAAAAGGCCAGCAAAAGGCCAGGAACCGTAA
AAAGGCCGCGTTGCTGGCGTTTTTCCATAGGCTCCGCCCCCCTGACGAGCATCACAAAAATCGACGCTCA
AGTCAGAGGTGGCGAAACCCGACAGGACTATAAAGATACCAGGCGTTTCCCCCTGGAAGCTCCCTCGTGC
GCTCTCCTGTTCCGACCCTGCCGCTTACCGGATACCTGTCCGCCTTTCTCCCTTCGGGAAGCGTGGCGCT
TTCTCATAGCTCACGCTGTAGGTATCTCAGTTCGGTGTAGGTCGTTCGCTCCAAGCTGGGCTGTGTGCAC
GAACCCCCCGTTCAGCCCGACCGCTGCGCCTTATCCGGTAACTATCGTCTTGAGTCCAACCCGGTAAGAC
ACGACTTATCGCCACTGGCAGCAGCCACTGGTAACAGGATTAGCAGAGCGAGGTATGTAGGCGGTGCTAC
AGAGTTCTTGAAGTGGTGGCCTAACTACGGCTACACTAGAAGAACAGTATTTGGTATCTGCGCTCTGCTG
AAGCCAGTTACCTTCGGAAAAAGAGTTGGTAGCTCTTGATCCGGCAAACAAACCACCGCTGGTAGCGGTG
GTTTTTTTGTTTGCAAGCAGCAGATTACGCGCAGAAAAAAAGGATCTCAAGAAGATCCTTTGATCTTTTC
TACGGGGTCTGACGCTCAGTGGAACGAAAACTCACGTTAAGGGATTTTGGTCATGAGATTATCAAAAAGG
ATCTTCACCTAGATCCTTTTAAATTAAAAATGAAGTTTTAAATCAATCTAAAGTATATATGAGTAAACTT
GGTCTGACAGTTACCAATGCTTAATCAGTGAGGCACCTATCTCAGCGATCTGTCTATTTCGTTCATCCAT
AGTTGCCTGACTCCCCGTCGTGTAGATAACTACGATACGGGAGGGCTTACCATCTGGCCCCAGTGCTGCA
ATGATACCGCGAGACCCACGCTCACCGGCTCCAGATTTATCAGCAATAAACCAGCCAGCCGGAAGGGCCG
AGCGCAGAAGTGGTCCTGCAACTTTATCCGCCTCCATCCAGTCTATTAATTGTTGCCGGGAAGCTAGAGT
AAGTAGTTCGCCAGTTAATAGTTTGCGCAACGTTGTTGCCATTGCTACAGGCATCGTGGTGTCACGCTCG
TCGTTTGGTATGGCTTCATTCAGCTCCGGTTCCCAACGATCAAGGCGAGTTACATGATCCCCCATGTTGT
GCAAAAAAGCGGTTAGCTCCTTCGGTCCTCCGATCGTTGTCAGAAGTAAGTTGGCCGCAGTGTTATCACT
CATGGTTATGGCAGCACTGCATAATTCTCTTACTGTCATGCCATCCGTAAGATGCTTTTCTGTGACTGGT
GAGTACTCAACCAAGTCATTCTGAGAATAGTGTATGCGGCGACCGAGTTGCTCTTGCCCGGCGTCAATAC
GGGATAATACCGCGCCACATAGCAGAACTTTAAAAGTGCTCATCATTGGAAAACGTTCTTCGGGGCGAAA
ACTCTCAAGGATCTTACCGCTGTTGAGATCCAGTTCGATGTAACCCACTCGTGCACCCAACTGATCTTCA
GCATCTTTTACTTTCACCAGCGTTTCTGGGTGAGCAAAAACAGGAAGGCAAAATGCCGCAAAAAAGGGAA
TAAGGGCGACACGGAAATGTTGAATACTCATACTCTTCCTTTTTCAATATTATTGAAGCATTTATCAGGG
TTATTGTCTCATGAGCGGATACATATTTGAATGTATTTAGAAAAATAAACAAATAGGGGTTCCGCGCACA
TTTCCCCGAAAAGTGCCACCTGACGTCGACGGATCGGGAGATCTCCCGATCCCCTATGGTGCACTCTCAG
TACAATCTGCTCTGATGCCGCATAGTTAAGCCAGTATCTGCTCCCTGCTTGTGTGTTGGAGGTCGCTGAG
TAGTGCGCGAGCAAAATTTAAGCTACAACAAGGCAAGGCTTGACCGACAATTGCATGAAGAATCTGCTTA
GGGTTAGGCGTTTTGCGCTGCTTCGCGATGTACGGGCCAGATATACGCGTTGACATTGATTATTGACTAG
TTATTAATAGTAATCAATTACGGGGTCATTAGTTCATAGCCCATATATGGAGTTCCGCGTTACATAACTT
ACGGTAAATGGCCCGCCTGGCTGACCGCCCAACGACCCCCGCCCATTGACGTCAATAATGACGTATGTTC
CCATAGTAACGCCAATAGGGACTTTCCATTGACGTCAATGGGTGGAGTATTTACGGTAAACTGCCCACTT
GGCAGTACATCAAGTGTATCATATGCCAAGTACGCCCCCTATTGACGTCAATGACGGTAAATGGCCCGCC
TGGCATTATGCCCAGTACATGACCTTATGGGACTTTCCTACTTGGCAGTACATCTACGTATTAGTCATCG
CTATTACCATGGTGATGCGGTTTTGGCAGTACATCAATGGGCGTGGATAGCGGTTTGACTCACGGGGATT
TCCAAGTCTCCACCCCATTGACGTCAATGGGAGTTTGTTTTGGCACCAAAATCAACGGGACTTTCCAAAA
TGTCGTAACAACTCCGCCCCATTGACGCAAATGGGCGGTAGGCGTGTACGGTGGGAGGTCTATATAAGCA
GCGCGTTTTGCCTGTACTGGGTCTCTCTGGTTAGACCAGATCTGAGCCTGGGAGCTCTCTGGCTAACTAG
GGAACCCACTGCTTAAGCCTCAATAAAGCTTGCCTTGAGTGCTTCAAGTAGTGTGTGCCCGTCTGTTGTG
TGACTCTGGTAACTAGAGATCCCTCAGACCCTTTTAGTCAGTGTGGAAAATCTCTAGCAGTGGCGCCCGA
ACAGGGACTTGAAAGCGAAAGGGAAACCAGAGGAGCTCTCTCGACGCAGGACTCGGCTTGCTGAAGCGCG
CACGGCAAGAGGCGAGGGGCGGCGACTGGTGAGTACGCCAAAAATTTTGACTAGCGGAGGCTAGAAGGAG
AGAGATGGGTGCGAGAGCGTCAGTATTAAGCGGGGGAGAATTAGATCGCGATGGGAAAAAATTCGGTTAA
GGCCAGGGGGAAAGAAAAAATATAAATTAAAACATATAGTATGGGCAAGCAGGGAGCTAGAACGATTCGC
AGTTAATCCTGGCCTGTTAGAAACATCAGAAGGCTGTAGACAAATACTGGGACAGCTACAACCATCCCTT
CAGACAGGATCAGAAGAACTTAGATCATTATATAATACAGTAGCAACCCTCTATTGTGTGCATCAAAGGA
TAGAGATAAAAGACACCAAGGAAGCTTTAGACAAGATAGAGGAAGAGCAAAACAAAAGTAAGACCACCGC
ACAGCAAGCGGCCGCTGATCTTCAGACCTGGAGGAGGAGATATGAGGGACAATTGGAGAAGTGAATTATA
TAAATATAAAGTAGTAAAAATTGAACCATTAGGAGTAGCACCCACCAAGGCAAAGAGAAGAGTGGTGCAG
AGAGAAAAAAGAGCAGTGGGAATAGGAGCTTTGTTCCTTGGGTTCTTGGGAGCAGCAGGAAGCACTATGG
GCGCAGCGTCAATGACGCTGACGGTACAGGCCAGACAATTATTGTCTGGTATAGTGCAGCAGCAGAACAA
TTTGCTGAGGGCTATTGAGGCGCAACAGCATCTGTTGCAACTCACAGTCTGGGGCATCAAGCAGCTCCAG
GCAAGAATCCTGGCTGTGGAAAGATACCTAAAGGATCAACAGCTCCTGGGGATTTGGGGTTGCTCTGGAA
AACTCATTTGCACCACTGCTGTGCCTTGGAATGCTAGTTGGAGTAATAAATCTCTGGAACAGATTTGGAA
TCACACGACCTGGATGGAGTGGGACAGAGAAATTAACAATTACACAAGCTTAATACACTCCTTAATTGAA
GAATCGCAAAACCAGCAAGAAAAGAATGAACAAGAATTATTGGAATTAGATAAATGGGCAAGTTTGTGGA
ATTGGTTTAACATAACAAATTGGCTGTGGTATATAAAATTATTCATAATGATAGTAGGAGGCTTGGTAGG
TTTAAGAATAGTTTTTGCTGTACTTTCTATAGTGAATAGAGTTAGGCAGGGATATTCACCATTATCGTTT
CAGACCCACCTCCCAACCCCGAGGGGACCCGACAGGCCCGAAGGAATAGAAGAAGAAGGTGGAGAGAGAG
ACAGAGACAGATCCATTCGATTAGTGAACGGATCGGCACTGCGTGCGCCAATTCTGCAGACAAATGGCAG
TATTCATCCACAATTTTAAAAGAAAAGGGGGGATTGGGGGGTACAGTGCAGGGGAAAGAATAGTAGACAT
AATAGCAACAGACATACAAACTAAAGAATTACAAAAACAAATTACAAAAATTCAAAATTTTCGGGTTTAT
TACAGGGACAGCAGAGATCCAGTTTGGTTAATTAAGGTACCGAGGGCCTATTTCCCATGATTCCTTCATA
TTTGCATATACGATACAAGGCTGTTAGAGAGATAATTAGAATTAATTTGACTGTAAACACAAAGATATTA
GTACAAAATACGTGACGTAGAAAGTAATAATTTCTTGGGTAGTTTGCAGTTTTAAAATTATGTTTTAAAA
TGGACTATCATATGCTTACCGTAACTTGAAAGTATTTCGATTTCTTGGCTTTATATATCTTGTGGAAAGG
ACGAAACACCGGCGGAGGGGGCAGCCGGGAC
