>Addgene plasmid #118181 | Lenti-(BB)-hPGK-KRAB-dCas9-P2A-BlastR OPTN TSS-guide1 | depositor partial sequence | sequence record 223265 | Guide RNA, gRNA scaffold
NNNNNNNNNNGNNNGGACGAAACACCGGCGGAGGGGGCAGCCGGGACGTTTTAGAGCTAGAAATAGCAAG
TTAAAATAAGGCTAGTCCGTTATCAACTTGAAAAAGTGGCACCGAGTCGGTGCTTTTTTGAATTCGCTAG
CTAGGTCTTGAAAGGGGTTGGGGTTGCGCCTTTTCCAAGGCAGCCCTGGGTTTGCGCAGGGACGCGGCTG
CTCTGGGCGTGGTTCCGGGAAACGCAGCGGCGCCGACCCTGGGTCTCGCACATTCTTCACGTCCGTTCGC
AGCGTCACCCGGATCTTCGCCGCTACCCTTGTGGGCCCCCCGGCGACGCTTCCTGCTCCGCCCCTAAGTC
GGGAAGGTTCCTTGCGGTTCGCGGCGTGCCGGACGTGACAAACGGAAGCCGCACGTCTCACTAGTACCCT
CGCAGACGGACAGCGCCAGGGAGCAATGGCAGCGCGCCGACCGCGATGGGCTGTGGCCAATANCGGCTGC
TCAGCAGGGCGCGCNNANNNCNNCGGCCGGGAAGGGGCNNNGNNNNNNNNGGNNNGTGCNGCGGNAANNN
NNNANNNNNNNNNNCAANAANNNNNNNNNNNNAAANAGNANNGNNNNNNNNNNNNNNGNNNNNNNNNNNN
NANNNCNNNNNANNNANNNNNNNNNNNANNNNNNNNNNGNNANGNNNNNNNNNNNNNNNNNNANNNGGAN
NANNNNNNNGGGNNNNNNANNNNNNNNNNNNNANNNNNATNNGNNTNANNNNGAANNNNNGNNNNNNNNN
NNAGNNNTNNAANNNNNTNNNNNNNNGNNNNNNNNNNNNNNNNNNCNNNNGTGNNNNNNNNNGNNNNNNN
NNNNNNNNGNNNGNNCNANNNNNGCNNNNNNNTCNNNNNNAGNNNNNNNNNATNNN
